Addgene plasmid #215706: Nuclear PancACe
Purpose: Expresses acetyl-CoA biosensor in the nucleus
Depositing lab: Katharine Diehl. Depositing organization: University of Utah. Publication: A genetically encoded fluorescent biosensor for visualization of acetyl-CoA in live cells. Smith JJ, Valentino TR, Ablicki AH, Banerjee R, Colligan AR, Eckert DM, Desjardins GA, Diehl KL. Cell Chem Biol. 2025 Jan 21:S2451-9456(25)00002-9. doi: 10.1016/j.chembiol.2025.01.002. PubMed 39874963.
Backbone
  Vector backbone: pLJM1
  Backbone size w/o insert (bp): 7300
  Total vector size (bp): 8600
  Vector type: Mammalian Expression, Lentiviral
  Selectable markers: Puromycin
Growth in bacteria
  Bacterial resistance: Ampicillin, 100 μg/mL
  Growth temperature: 37°C
  Growth strain: NEB Stable
  Copy number: High Copy
Gene/Insert
  Gene/Insert name: PancACe (alt name: acetyl-CoA biosensor)
  Species: E. coli, A. victoria
  Insert size (bp): 1266
  Promoter: CMV
  Tag / fusion protein: NLS (N terminal on insert); FLAG (N terminal on insert); HA (N terminal on insert)
  Cloning method: Gibson Cloning
  Sequencing primers: 5′ CMV forward
Resource information
  A portion of this plasmid was derived from a plasmid made by: The cpGFP portion of the gene was cloned from Addgene plasmid #64854 (Jin Zhang).
Terms and licenses: Academic/Nonprofit Terms; Industry Terms: Not Available to Industry
Depositor comments: Please visit https://doi.org/10.1101/2023.12.31.573774 for bioRxiv preprint.
How to cite: Nuclear PancACe was a gift from Katharine Diehl (Addgene plasmid # 215706 ; http://n2t.net/addgene:215706 ; RRID:Addgene_215706)
