[The description below was written by a language model from this plasmid's Addgene catalogue record and pLannotate feature annotations shown in this document.]
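Description:
Nuclear PancACe is a lentiviral mammalian expression plasmid of about 8.6 kb, built on the pLJM1 backbone, that delivers a genetically encoded fluorescent biosensor for acetyl-CoA targeted to the nucleus. In bacteria it is maintained through a high-copy ColE1/pUC-type origin and selected with ampicillin via the β-lactamase gene; an f1 origin and remnants of a lac/lacZα cloning region are also present in the backbone. The viral portion has a third-generation, self-inactivating layout. An RSV promoter drives a truncated HIV-1 5' LTR, followed by the Ψ packaging signal with a gag fragment, the Rev response element and a cPPT/CTS. A ΔU3 3' LTR followed by an SV40 poly(A) signal closes the transfer cassette. These elements allow the genomic RNA to be packaged when helper functions are supplied in trans, and then integrated into target cells without regenerating an active viral promoter.

The payload is a 1,266 bp insert under the CMV enhancer/promoter. According to the record it combines sequences from E. coli and Aequorea victoria, and the circularly permuted GFP portion was taken from an earlier plasmid. The feature table annotates the GFP-derived segment but not the flanking E. coli-derived sensing portion, whose identity is not stated in the fields. At the N terminus the insert carries a nuclear localisation signal plus FLAG and HA epitopes. The NLS itself was not annotated, and an attB1 site lies between the tags and the sensor. Downstream, a human PGK promoter drives puromycin N-acetyltransferase so that transduced or transfected cells can be selected. The construct is intended for live-cell imaging of acetyl-CoA specifically in the nuclear compartment.
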