Features (pLannotate 1.2.2; 32 found; start..end, strand, type, name):
    155..289     +  enhancer       CMV enhancer (fragment): human cytomegalovirus immediate early enhancer; contains an 18-bp deletion relative to the standard CMV enhancer
    290..493     +  promoter       CMV promoter: human cytomegalovirus (CMV) immediate early promoter
    574..594     +  CDS            FLAG (fragment): FLAG® epitope tag, followed by an enterokinase cleavage site
    607..633     +  CDS            3xHA (fragment): three tandem HA epitope tags
    649..673     +  protein_bind   attB1: mutant version of attB; recombination site for the Gateway® BP reaction BP Clonase™
    901..1623    +  CDS            cEGFP: cEGFP is a basic (constitutively fluorescent) green fluorescent protein published in 2008, derived from Aequorea victoria.
   1807..1842    +  misc_feature   MCS (fragment): multiple cloning site
   1877..1994    +  misc_feature   cPPT/CTS: central polypurine tract and central termination sequence of HIV-1
   2043..2553    +  promoter       hPGK promoter: human phosphoglycerate kinase 1 promoter
   2575..3174    +  CDS            PuroR: puromycin N-acetyltransferase; pac from Streptomyces alboniger; confers resistance to puromycin
   3217..3300    +  CDS            nef (fragment): NEF_HV1Z2 - Experimental evidence at protein level: Swiss-Prot protein existence level 1. Extracellular Nef protein targets CD4(+) T-lymphocytes for apoptosis by interacting with CXCR4 surface receptors. From Human immunodeficiency virus type 1 group M subtype D (isolate Z2/CDC-Z34) (HIV-1).
   3302..3535    +  LTR            3' LTR (ΔU3): self-inactivating 3' long terminal repeat (LTR) from HIV-1
   3607..3728    +  polyA_signal   SV40 poly(A) signal: SV40 polyadenylation signal
   3768..3903    +  rep_origin     SV40 ori: SV40 origin of replication
   3924..3942    -  promoter       T7 promoter: promoter for bacteriophage T7 RNA polymerase
   3950..4105    +  CDS            lacZα (fragment): LacZα fragment of β-galactosidase; lacZ fragment
   4110..4538    +  rep_origin     f1 ori (sequence partly withheld): f1 bacteriophage origin of replication; arrow indicates direction of (+) strand synthesis
   4591..4695    +  promoter       AmpR promoter: bla
   4696..5556    +  CDS            AmpR: β-lactamase; bla; confers resistance to ampicillin, carbenicillin, and related antibiotics
   5727..6315    +  rep_origin     ori: high-copy-number ColE1/pMB1/pBR322/pUC origin of replication
   6498..6590    +  CDS            lacI (fragment): lac repressor; lacI; The lac repressor binds to the lac operator to inhibit transcription in E. coli. This inhibition can be relieved by adding lactose or isopropyl-β-D-thiogalactopyranoside (IPTG).
   6603..6624    +  protein_bind   CAP binding site: CAP binding activates transcription in the presence of cAMP. E. coli catabolite activator protein
   6639..6669    +  promoter       lac promoter: promoter for the E. coli lac operon
   6677..6693    +  protein_bind   lac operator: The lac repressor binds to the lac operator to inhibit transcription in E. coli. This inhibition can be relieved by adding lactose or isopropyl-β-D-thiogalactopyranoside (IPTG). lac repressor encoded by lacI
   6738..6756    +  promoter       T3 promoter: promoter for bacteriophage T3 RNA polymerase
   6784..7010    +  promoter       RSV promoter: Rous sarcoma virus enhancer/promoter
   7011..7191    +  LTR            5' LTR (truncated): truncated 5' long terminal repeat (LTR) from HIV-1
   7238..7363    +  misc_feature   HIV-1 Ψ: packaging signal of human immunodeficiency virus type 1
   7347..7710    +  CDS            HIV-1 gag (fragment): gag protein from human immunodeficiency virus 1; gag
   7856..8089    +  misc_feature   RRE: The Rev response element (RRE) of HIV-1 allows for Rev-dependent mRNA export from the nucleus to the cytoplasm.
   8466..8566    +  CDS            Rev (fragment): human immunodeficiency virus 1 (HIV-1) Rev protein; rev; enhances nuclear export of unspliced and incompletely spliced viral mRNAs
   8616..164     +  promoter       U6 promoter (fragment) (across the origin): RNA polymerase III promoter for human U6 snRNA
>Addgene plasmid #215706 | Nuclear PancACe | addgene full sequence | sequence record 425046 | Addgene NGS Result
TCCTTCATATTTGCATATACGATACAAGGCTGTTAGAGAGATAATTGGAATTAATTTGACTGTAAACACA
AAGATATTAGTACAAAATACGTGACGTAGAAAGTAATAATTTCTTGGGTAGTTTGCAGTTTTAAAATTAT
GTTTTAAAATGGACTATCATATGCCAAGTACGCCCCCTATTGACGTCAATGACGGTAAATGGCCCGCCTG
GCATTATGCCCAGTACATGACCTTATGGGACTTTCCTACTTGGCAGTACATCTACGTATTAGTCATCGCT
ATTACCATGGTGATGCGGTTTTGGCAGTACATCAATGGGCGTGGATAGCGGTTTGACTCACGGGGATTTC
CAAGTCTCCACCCCATTGACGTCAATGGGAGTTTGTTTTGGCACCAAAATCAACGGGACTTTCCAAAATG
TCGTAACAACTCCGCCCCATTGACGCAAATGGGCGGTAGGCGTGTACGGTGGGAGGTCTATATAAGCAGA
GCTGGTTTAGTGAACCGTCAGATCCGCTAGCGCTACCGGTCGCCACCATGGTGACCGGTCCAAAGAAGAA
GCGTAAGGTAGACTACAAGGATGACGATGACAAGCTCGATGGAGGATACCCATACGATGTTCCAGATTAC
GCTGCTCGAGGTTATCAAACAAGTTTGTACAAAAAAGCAGGCTCCACCATGGGGCATATGAAGCTGACAA
TCATTCGCCTGGAGAAATTTTCCGACCAGGATAGAATCGACCTTCAGAAGATCTGGCCCGAATATTCTCC
CAGTAGCCTCCAAGTAGACGACAACCATCGAATCTACGCCGCGAGATTTAATGAACGACTGCTTGCGGCG
GTTAGGGTAACCCTCAGCGGTACGGAAGGTGCTCTGGACTCCCTGCGGGTCCGAGGAGCAAACGTCTATA
TCAAGGCCGACAAGCAGAAGAACGGCATCAAGGCGAACTTCAAGATCCGCCACAACATCGAGGACGGCGG
CGTGCAGCTCGCCTACCACTACCAGCAGAACACCCCCATCGGCGACGGCCCCGTGCTGCTGCCCGACAAC
CACTACCTGAGCGTGCAGTCCAAACTTTCGAAAGACCCCAACGAGAAGCGCGATCACATGGTCCTGCTGG
AGTTCGTGACCGCCGCCGGGATCACTCTCGGCATGGACGAGCTGTACAAGGGCGGTACCGGAGGGAGCAT
GGTGAGCAAGGGCGAGGAGCTGTTCACCGGGGTGGTGCCCATCCTGGTCGAGCTGGACGGCGACGTAAAC
GGCCACAAGTTCAGCGTGTCCGGCGAGGGTGAGGGCGATGCCACCTACGGCAAGCTGACCCTGAAGTTCA
TCTGCACCACCGGCAAGCTGCCCGTGCCCTGGCCCACCCTCGTGACCACCCTGACCTACGGCGTGCAGTG
CTTCAGCCGCTACCCCGACCACATGAAGCAGCACGACTTCTTCAAGTCCGCCATGCCCGAAGGCTACATC
CAGGAGCGCACCATCTTCTTCAAGGACGACGGCAACTACAAGACCCGCGCCGAGGTGAAGTTCGAGGGCG
ACACCCTGGTGAACCGCATCGAGCTGAAGGGCATCGACTTCAAGGAGGACGGCAACATCCTGGGGCACAA
GCTGGAGTACAACGGTGCTGAGGTGACAAGACGGAGAGGGGTAGGACAATATTTGCTCGAGGAGGTCCTT
AGAAATAACCCCGGAGTAAGTTGCTGGTGGATGGCGGACGCTGGAGTTGAGGATCGCGGAGTCATGACGG
CTTTCATGCAGGCCCTTGGGTTCACCGCACAGCAAGGGGGCTGGGAGAAGTGCTAATCCGGACTCAGATC
TCGAGCTCAAGCTTCGAATTCTCGACCTCGAGACAAATGGCAGTATTCATCCACAATTTTAAAAGAAAAG
GGGGGATTGGGGGGTACAGTGCAGGGGAAAGAATAGTAGACATAATAGCAACAGACATACAAACTAAAGA
ATTACAAAAACAAATTACAAAAATTCAAAATTTTCGGGTTTATTACAGGGACAGCAGAGATCCACTTTGG
CCGCGGCTCGAGGGGGTTGGGGTTGCGCCTTTTCCAAGGCAGCCCTGGGTTTGCGCAGGGACGCGGCTGC
TCTGGGCGTGGTTCCGGGAAACGCAGCGGCGCCGACCCTGGGTCTCGCACATTCTTCACGTCCGTTCGCA
GCGTCACCCGGATCTTCGCCGCTACCCTTGTGGGCCCCCCGGCGACGCTTCCTGCTCCGCCCCTAAGTCG
GGAAGGTTCCTTGCGGTTCGCGGCGTGCCGGACGTGACAAACGGAAGCCGCACGTCTCACTAGTACCCTC
GCAGACGGACAGCGCCAGGGAGCAATGGCAGCGCGCCGACCGCGATGGGCTGTGGCCAATAGCGGCTGCT
CAGCAGGGCGCGCCGAGAGCAGCGGCCGGGAAGGGGCGGTGCGGGAGGCGGGGTGTGGGGCGGTAGTGTG
GGCCCTGTTCCTGCCCGCGCGGTGTTCCGCATTCTGCAAGCCTCCGGAGCGCACGTCGGCAGTCGGCTCC
CTCGTTGACCGAATCACCGACCTCTCTCCCCAGGGGGATCCACCGGAGCTTACCATGACCGAGTACAAGC
CCACGGTGCGCCTCGCCACCCGCGACGACGTCCCCAGGGCCGTACGCACCCTCGCCGCCGCGTTCGCCGA
CTACCCCGCCACGCGCCACACCGTCGATCCGGACCGCCACATCGAGCGGGTCACCGAGCTGCAAGAACTC
TTCCTCACGCGCGTCGGGCTCGACATCGGCAAGGTGTGGGTCGCGGACGACGGCGCCGCGGTGGCGGTCT
GGACCACGCCGGAGAGCGTCGAAGCGGGGGCGGTGTTCGCCGAGATCGGCCCGCGCATGGCCGAGTTGAG
CGGTTCCCGGCTGGCCGCGCAGCAACAGATGGAAGGCCTCCTGGCGCCGCACCGGCCCAAGGAGCCCGCG
TGGTTCCTGGCCACCGTCGGCGTCTCGCCCGACCACCAGGGCAAGGGTCTGGGCAGCGCCGTCGTGCTCC
CCGGAGTGGAGGCGGCCGAGCGCGCCGGGGTGCCCGCCTTCCTGGAGACCTCCGCGCCCCGCAACCTCCC
CTTCTACGAGCGGCTCGGCTTCACCGTCACCGCCGACGTCGAGGTGCCCGAAGGACCGCGCACCTGGTGC
ATGACCCGCAAGCCCGGTGCCTGACGCCCGCCCCACGACCCGCAGCGCCCGACCGAAAGGAGCGCACGAC
CCCATGCATCGGTACCTTTAAGACCAATGACTTACAAGGCAGCTGTAGATCTTAGCCACTTTTTAAAAGA
AAAGGGGGGACTGGAAGGGCTAATTCACTCCCAACGAAGACAAGATCTGCTTTTTGCTTGTACTGGGTCT
CTCTGGTTAGACCAGATCTGAGCCTGGGAGCTCTCTGGCTAACTAGGGAACCCACTGCTTAAGCCTCAAT
AAAGCTTGCCTTGAGTGCTTCAAGTAGTGTGTGCCCGTCTGTTGTGTGACTCTGGTAACTAGAGATCCCT
CAGACCCTTTTAGTCAGTGTGGAAAATCTCTAGCAGTAGTAGTTCATGTCATCTTATTATTCAGTATTTA
TAACTTGCAAAGAAATGAATATCAGAGAGTGAGAGGAACTTGTTTATTGCAGCTTATAATGGTTACAAAT
AAAGCAATAGCATCACAAATTTCACAAATAAAGCATTTTTTTCACTGCATTCTAGTTGTGGTTTGTCCAA
ACTCATCAATGTATCTTATCATGTCTGGCTCTAGCTATCCCGCCCCTAACTCCGCCCATCCCGCCCCTAA
CTCCGCCCAGTTCCGCCCATTCTCCGCCCCATGGCTGACTAATTTTTTTTATTTATGCAGAGGCCGAGGC
CGCCTCGGCCTCTGAGCTATTCCAGAAGTAGTGAGGAGGCTTTTTTGGAGGCCTAGGGACGTACCCAATT
CGCCCTATAGTGAGTCGTATTACGCGCGCTCACTGGCCGTCGTTTTACAACGTCGTGACTGGGAAAACCC
TGGCGTTACCCAACTTAATCGCCTTGCAGCACATCCCCCTTTCGCCAGCTGGCGTAATAGCGAAGAGGCC
CGCACCGATCGCCCTTCCCAACAGTTGCGCAGCCTGAATGGCGAATGGG
[124 nt withheld, positions 4110-4233]
C
[91 nt withheld, positions 4235-4325]
A
[49 nt withheld, positions 4327-4375]
CCTTTGACGTTGGAGTCCACGTTCTTT
[37 nt withheld, positions 4403-4439]
ACCCTATCTCGGTCTATTCTTTTGATTTATAAGGGATTTTGCCGATTTCGGCCTATTGGTTAAAAAATGA
GCTGATTTAACAAAAATTTAACGCGAATTTTAACAAAATATTAACGCTTACAATTTAGGTGGCACTTTTC
GGGGAAATGTGCGCGGAACCCCTATTTGTTTATTTTTCTAAATACATTCAAATATGTATCCGCTCATGAG
ACAATAACCCTGATAAATGCTTCAATAATATTGAAAAAGGAAGAGTATGAGTATTCAACATTTCCGTGTC
GCCCTTATTCCCTTTTTTGCGGCATTTTGCCTTCCTGTTTTTGCTCACCCAGAAACGCTGGTGAAAGTAA
AAGATGCTGAAGATCAGTTGGGTGCACGAGTGGGTTACATCGAACTGGATCTCAACAGCGGTAAGATCCT
TGAGAGTTTTCGCCCCGAAGAACGTTTTCCAATGATGAGCACTTTTAAAGTTCTGCTATGTGGCGCGGTA
TTATCCCGTATTGACGCCGGGCAAGAGCAACTCGGTCGCCGCATACACTATTCTCAGAATGACTTGGTTG
AGTACTCACCAGTCACAGAAAAGCATCTTACGGATGGCATGACAGTAAGAGAATTATGCAGTGCTGCCAT
AACCATGAGTGATAACACTGCGGCCAACTTACTTCTGACAACGATCGGAGGACCGAAGGAGCTAACCGCT
TTTTTGCACAACATGGGGGATCATGTAACTCGCCTTGATCGTTGGGAACCGGAGCTGAATGAAGCCATAC
CAAACGACGAGCGTGACACCACGATGCCTGTAGCAATGGCAACAACGTTGCGCAAACTATTAACTGGCGA
ACTACTTACTCTAGCTTCCCGGCAACAATTAATAGACTGGATGGAGGCGGATAAAGTTGCAGGACCACTT
CTGCGCTCGGCCCTTCCGGCTGGCTGGTTTATTGCTGATAAATCTGGAGCCGGTGAGCGTGGGTCTCGCG
GTATCATTGCAGCACTGGGGCCAGATGGTAAGCCCTCCCGTATCGTAGTTATCTACACGACGGGGAGTCA
GGCAACTATGGATGAACGAAATAGACAGATCGCTGAGATAGGTGCCTCACTGATTAAGCATTGGTAACTG
TCAGACCAAGTTTACTCATATATACTTTAGATTGATTTAAAACTTCATTTTTAATTTAAAAGGATCTAGG
TGAAGATCCTTTTTGATAATCTCATGACCAAAATCCCTTAACGTGAGTTTTCGTTCCACTGAGCGTCAGA
CCCCGTAGAAAAGATCAAAGGATCTTCTTGAGATCCTTTTTTTCTGCGCGTAATCTGCTGCTTGCAAACA
AAAAAACCACCGCTACCAGCGGTGGTTTGTTTGCCGGATCAAGAGCTACCAACTCTTTTTCCGAAGGTAA
CTGGCTTCAGCAGAGCGCAGATACCAAATACTGTTCTTCTAGTGTAGCCGTAGTTAGGCCACCACTTCAA
GAACTCTGTAGCACCGCCTACATACCTCGCTCTGCTAATCCTGTTACCAGTGGCTGCTGCCAGTGGCGAT
AAGTCGTGTCTTACCGGGTTGGACTCAAGACGATAGTTACCGGATAAGGCGCAGCGGTCGGGCTGAACGG
GGGGTTCGTGCACACAGCCCAGCTTGGAGCGAACGACCTACACCGAACTGAGATACCTACAGCGTGAGCT
ATGAGAAAGCGCCACGCTTCCCGAAGGGAGAAAGGCGGACAGGTATCCGGTAAGCGGCAGGGTCGGAACA
GGAGAGCGCACGAGGGAGCTTCCAGGGGGAAACGCCTGGTATCTTTATAGTCCTGTCGGGTTTCGCCACC
TCTGACTTGAGCGTCGATTTTTGTGATGCTCGTCAGGGGGGCGGAGCCTATGGAAAAACGCCAGCAACGC
GGCCTTTTTACGGTTCCTGGCCTTTTGCTGGCCTTTTGCTCACATGTTCTTTCCTGCGTTATCCCCTGAT
TCTGTGGATAACCGTATTACCGCCTTTGAGTGAGCTGATACCGCTCGCCGCAGCCGAACGACCGAGCGCA
GCGAGTCAGTGAGCGAGGAAGCGGAAGAGCGCCCAATACGCAAACCGCCTCTCCCCGCGCGTTGGCCGAT
TCATTAATGCAGCTGGCACGACAGGTTTCCCGACTGGAAAGCGGGCAGTGAGCGCAACGCAATTAATGTG
AGTTAGCTCACTCATTAGGCACCCCAGGCTTTACACTTTATGCTTCCGGCTCGTATGTTGTGTGGAATTG
TGAGCGGATAACAATTTCACACAGGAAACAGCTATGACCATGATTACGCCAAGCGCGCAATTAACCCTCA
CTAAAGGGAACAAAAGCTGGAGCTGCAAGCTTAATGTAGTCTTATGCAATACTCTTGTAGTCTTGCAACA
TGGTAACGATGAGTTAGCAACATGCCTTACAAGGAGAGAAAAAGCACCGTGCATGCCGATTGGTGGAAGT
AAGGTGGTACGATCGTGCCTTATTAGGAAGGCAACAGACGGGTCTGACATGGATTGGACGAACCACTGAA
TTGCCGCATTGCAGAGATATTGTATTTAAGTGCCTAGCTCGATACATAAACGGGTCTCTCTGGTTAGACC
AGATCTGAGCCTGGGAGCTCTCTGGCTAACTAGGGAACCCACTGCTTAAGCCTCAATAAAGCTTGCCTTG
AGTGCTTCAAGTAGTGTGTGCCCGTCTGTTGTGTGACTCTGGTAACTAGAGATCCCTCAGACCCTTTTAG
TCAGTGTGGAAAATCTCTAGCAGTGGCGCCCGAACAGGGACTTGAAAGCGAAAGGGAAACCAGAGGAGCT
CTCTCGACGCAGGACTCGGCTTGCTGAAGCGCGCACGGCAAGAGGCGAGGGGCGGCGACTGGTGAGTACG
CCAAAAATTTTGACTAGCGGAGGCTAGAAGGAGAGAGATGGGTGCGAGAGCGTCAGTATTAAGCGGGGGA
GAATTAGATCGCGATGGGAAAAAATTCGGTTAAGGCCAGGGGGAAAGAAAAAATATAAATTAAAACATAT
AGTATGGGCAAGCAGGGAGCTAGAACGATTCGCAGTTAATCCTGGCCTGTTAGAAACATCAGAAGGCTGT
AGACAAATACTGGGACAGCTACAACCATCCCTTCAGACAGGATCAGAAGAACTTAGATCATTATATAATA
CAGTAGCAACCCTCTATTGTGTGCATCAAAGGATAGAGATAAAAGACACCAAGGAAGCTTTAGACAAGAT
AGAGGAAGAGCAAAACAAAAGTAAGACCACCGCACAGCAAGCGGCCGCTGATCTTCAGACCTGGAGGAGG
AGATATGAGGGACAATTGGAGAAGTGAATTATATAAATATAAAGTAGTAAAAATTGAACCATTAGGAGTA
GCACCCACCAAGGCAAAGAGAAGAGTGGTGCAGAGAGAAAAAAGAGCAGTGGGAATAGGAGCTTTGTTCC
TTGGGTTCTTGGGAGCAGCAGGAAGCACTATGGGCGCAGCGTCAATGACGCTGACGGTACAGGCCAGACA
ATTATTGTCTGGTATAGTGCAGCAGCAGAACAATTTGCTGAGGGCTATTGAGGCGCAACAGCATCTGTTG
CAACTCACAGTCTGGGGCATCAAGCAGCTCCAGGCAAGAATCCTGGCTGTGGAAAGATACCTAAAGGATC
AACAGCTCCTGGGGATTTGGGGTTGCTCTGGAAAACTCATTTGCACCACTGCTGTGCCTTGGAATGCTAG
TTGGAGTAATAAATCTCTGGAACAGATTTGGAATCACACGACCTGGATGGAGTGGGACAGAGAAATTAAC
AATTACACAAGCTTAATACACTCCTTAATTGAAGAATCGCAAAACCAGCAAGAAAAGAATGAACAAGAAT
TATTGGAATTAGATAAATGGGCAAGTTTGTGGAATTGGTTTAACATAACAAATTGGCTGTGGTATATAAA
ATTATTCATAATGATAGTAGGAGGCTTGGTAGGTTTAAGAATAGTTTTTGCTGTACTTTCTATAGTGAAT
AGAGTTAGGCAGGGATATTCACCATTATCGTTTCAGACCCACCTCCCAACCCCGAGGGGACCCGACAGGC
CCGAAGGAATAGAAGAAGAAGGTGGAGAGAGAGACAGAGACAGATCCATTCGATTAGTGAACGGATCTCG
ACGGTATCGATCACGAGACTAGCCTCGAGCGGCCGCCCCCTTCACCGAGGGCCTATTTCCCATGAT
